>Addgene plasmid #156793 | pD649-HAsp-CD5-Fc(DAPA)-AviTag-6xHis | addgene full sequence | sequence record 401536 | Addgene NGS Result
GGCATTGATTATTGACTAGTTATTAATAGTAATCAATTACGGGGTCATTAGTTCATAGCCCATATATGGA
GTTCCGCGTTACATAACTTACGGTAAATGGCCCGCCTGGCTGACCGCCCAACGACCCCCGCCCATTGACG
TCAATAATGACGTATGTTCCCATAGTAACGCCAATAGGGACTTTCCATTGACGTCAATGGGTGGAGTATT
TACGGTAAACTGCCCACTTGGCAGTACATCAAGTGTATCATATGCCAAGTACGCCCCCTATTGACGTCAA
TGACGGTAAATGGCCCGCCTGGCATTATGCCCAGTACATGACCTTATGGGACTTTCCTACTTGGCAGTAC
ATCTACGTATTAGTCATCGCTATTACCATGGTGATGCGGTTTTGGCAGTACATCAATGGGCGTGGATAGC
GGTTTGACTCACGGGGATTTCCAAGTCTCCACCCCATTGACGTCAATGGGAGTTTGTTTTGGCACCAAAA
TCAACGGGACTTTCCAAAATGTCGTAACAACTCCGCCCCATTGACGCAAATGGGCGGTAGGCGTGTACGG
TGGGAGGTCTATATAAGCAGAGCTCGTTTAGTGAACCGTCAGATCGCCTGGAGACGCCATCCACGCTGTT
TTGACCTCCATAGAAGACACCGGGACCGATCCAGCCTCCGCGGCCGGGAACGGTGCATTGGAACGCGGAT
TCCCCGTGCCAAGAGTGACGTAAGTACCGCCTATAGAGTCTATAGGCCCACCCCCTTGGCTTCGTTAGAA
CGCGGCTACAATTAATACATAACCTTATGTATCATACACATACGATTTAGGTGACACTATAGAATAACAT
CCACTTTGCCTTTCTCTCCACAGGTGTCCACTCCCAGGTCCAACTGCACCTCGGTTCTATCGAAAACGCG
CCTGCTAGCGCCACCATGAAGACCATCATTGCCCTGAGCTACATCTTCTGCCTGGTGTTCGCTGCGGCCG
CCAGACTTTCTTGGTACGACCCCGATTTCCAGGCCAGACTGACCCGGTCCAATAGCAAGTGTCAGGGCCA
GCTGGAAGTGTACCTGAAGGACGGATGGCACATGGTCTGCAGCCAGAGCTGGGGCAGATCTAGCAAGCAG
TGGGAAGATCCTAGCCAGGCCAGCAAAGTGTGCCAGAGACTGAATTGCGGCGTGCCCCTGTCTCTGGGCC
CTTTCCTGGTCACATACACCCCTCAGAGCAGCATCATCTGCTACGGACAGCTGGGCAGCTTCAGCAACTG
CAGCCACAGCAGAAACGACATGTGCCACAGCCTGGGCCTGACCTGCCTGGAACCTCAGAAAACCACACCT
CCTACCACCAGACCTCCACCAACCACCACACCTGAGCCTACCGCTCCTCCTAGACTGCAGCTGGTTGCTC
AATCTGGCGGACAGCATTGTGCCGGCGTGGTGGAATTCTACTCTGGCTCTCTCGGCGGCACCATCAGCTA
TGAGGCCCAGGATAAGACCCAGGACCTGGAAAACTTCCTGTGCAACAACCTGCAGTGCGGCAGCTTCCTG
AAACATCTGCCCGAGACAGAAGCCGGCAGAGCACAAGATCCTGGCGAGCCTAGAGAACACCAGCCTCTGC
CTATCCAGTGGAAGATTCAGAACAGCAGCTGCACCAGCCTGGAACACTGCTTCAGAAAGATCAAGCCCCA
GAAAAGCGGCAGAGTGCTGGCTCTGCTGTGCAGCGGATTTCAGCCTAAGGTGCAGAGCAGACTCGTCGGC
GGAAGCAGCATCTGTGAAGGCACAGTGGAAGTTCGGCAGGGCGCTCAATGGGCCGCTCTGTGTGATTCTA
GCAGCGCCAGATCCAGCCTGAGATGGGAAGAAGTGTGCCGCGAGCAGCAGTGTGGCAGCGTGAACAGCTA
CAGAGTCCTGGATGCCGGCGATCCTACAAGCAGAGGCCTGTTCTGCCCTCACCAGAAACTGAGCCAGTGC
CACGAGCTGTGGGAGAGAAACAGCTACTGCAAGAAAGTGTTCGTGACCTGTCAGGACCCCAATCCTGGCG
CGCCGGGCGGCGACAAGACCCACACCTGCCCCCCCTGCCCAGCTCCAGAACTGCTGGGAGGGCCTTCCGT
GTTCCTGTTCCCCCCCAAGCCCAAGGACACCCTGATGATCAGCAGGACCCCCGAGGTGACCTGCGTGGTG
GTGGCCGTGTCCCACGAGGACCCAGAGGTGAAGTTCAACTGGTACGTGGACGGCGTGGAGGTGCACAACG
CCAAGACCAAGCCCAGAGAGGAGCAGTACAACAGCACCTACAGGGTGGTGTCCGTGCTGACCGTGCTGCA
CCAGGACTGGCTGAACGGCAAAGAATACAAGTGCAAAGTCTCCAACAAGGCCCTGGCTGCCCCAATCGAA
AAGACAATCAGCAAGGCCAAGGGCCAGCCACGGGAGCCCCAGGTGTACACCCTGCCCCCCAGCCGGGAGG
AGATGACCAAGAACCAGGTGTCCCTGACCTGTCTGGTGAAGGGCTTCTACCCCAGCGATATCGCCGTGGA
GTGGGAGAGCAACGGCCAGCCCGAGAACAACTACAAGACCACCCCCCCAGTGCTGGACAGCGACGGCAGC
TTCTTCCTGTACAGCAAGCTGACCGTGGACAAGTCCAGGTGGCAGCAGGGCAACGTGTTCAGCTGCAGCG
TGATGCACGAGGCCCTGCACAACCACTACACCCAGAAGTCCCTGAGCCTGAGCCCCGGCGGCAGCGGTCT
TAATGATATTTTCGAGGCTCAGAAGATTGAGTGGCATGAACACCACCACCATCACCACTAAGGCCGGCCT
GTAGTCACTGGCACAACGCGTTACCCGGTAAGCCAATCGGGTATACACGGTCGTCATACTGCAGACAGGG
TTCTTCTACTTTGCAAGATAGTCTTGAGTAGTAAAATAAATAGATAGAGAAAATCAGCCTCGACTGTGCC
TTCTAGTTGCCAGCCATCTGTTGTTTGCCCCTCCCCCGTGCCTTCCTTGACCCTGGAAGGTGCCACTCCC
ACTGTCCTTTCCTAATAAAATGAGGAAATTGCATCACAACACTCAACCCTATCTCGGTCTATTCTTTTGA
TTTATAAGGGATTTTGCCGATTTCGGCCTATTGGTTAAAAAATGAGCTGATTTAACAAAAATTTAACGCG
AATTAATTCTGTGGAATGTGTGTCAGTTAGGGTGTGGAAAGTCCCCAGGCTCCCCAGCAGGCAGAAGTAT
GCAAAGCATGCATCTCAATTAGTCAGCAACCAGGTGTGGAAAGTCCCCAGGCTCCCCAGCAGGCAGAAGT
ATGCAAAGCATGCATCTCAATTAGTCAGCAACCATAGTCCCGCCCCTAACTCCGCCCATCCCGCCCCTAA
CTCCGCCCAGTTCCGCCCATTCTCCGCCCCATGGCTGACTAATTTTTTTTATTTATGCAGAGGCCGAGGC
CGCCTCTGCCTCTGAGCTATTCCAGAAGTAGTGAGGAGGCTTTTTTGGAGGCCTAGGCTTTTGCAAAAAG
CTCCCGGGAGCTTGTATATCCATTTTCGGATCTGATCAGCACGTGTTGACAATTAATCATCGGCATAGTA
TATCGGCATAGTATAATACGACAAGGTGAGGAACTAAACCATGACCGAGTACAAGCCCACGGTGCGCCTC
GCCACCCGCGACGACGTCCCCAGGGCCGTACGCACCCTCGCCGCCGCGTTCGCCGACTACCCCGCCACGC
GCCACACCGTCGATCCGGACCGCCACATCGAGCGGGTCACCGAGCTGCAAGAACTCTTCCTCACGCGCGT
CGGGCTCGACATCGGCAAGGTGTGGGTCGCGGACGACGGCGCCGCGGTGGCGGTCTGGACCACGCCGGAG
AGCGTCGAAGCGGGGGCGGTGTTCGCCGAGATCGGCCCGCGCATGGCCGAGTTGAGCGGTTCCCGGCTGG
CCGCGCAGCAACAGATGGAAGGCCTCCTGGCGCCGCACCGGCCCAAGGAGCCCGCGTGGTTCCTGGCCAC
CGTCGGCGTCTCGCCCGACCACCAGGGCAAGGGTCTGGGCAGCGCCGTCGTGCTCCCCGGAGTGGAGGCG
GCCGAGCGCGCCGGGGTGCCCGCCTTCCTGGAGACATCCGCGCCCCGCAACCTCCCCTTCTACGAGCGGC
TCGGCTTCACCGTCACCGCCGACGTCGAGGTGCCCGAAGGACCGCGCACCTGGTGCATGACCCGCAAGCC
CGGTGCCTGACACGTGCTACGAGATTTCGATTCCACCGCCGCCTTCTATGAAAGGTTGGGCTTCGGAATC
GTTTTCCGGGACGCCGGCTGGATGATCCTCCAGCGCGGGGATCTCATGCTGGAGTTCTTCGCCCACCCCA
ACTTGTTTATTGCAGCTTATAATGGTTACAAATAAAGCAATAGCATCACAAATTTCACAAATAAAGCATT
TTTTTCACTGCATTCTAGTTGTGGTTTGTCCAAACTCATCAATGTATCTTATCATGTCTGTATACCGTCG
ACCTCTAGCTAGAGCTTGGCGTAATCATGGTCATTACCAATGCTTAATCAGTGAGGCACCTATCTCAGCG
ATCTGTCTATTTCGTTCATCCATAGTTGCCTGACTCCCCGTCGTGTAGATAACTACGATACGGGAGGGCT
TACCATCTGGCCCCAGCGCTGCGATGATACCGCGAGAACCACGCTCACCGGCTCCGGATTTATCAGCAAT
AAACCAGCCAGCCGGAAGGGCCGAGCGCAGAAGTGGTCCTGCAACTTTATCCGCCTCCATCCAGTCTATT
AATTGTTGCCGGGAAGCTAGAGTAAGTAGTTCGCCAGTTAATAGTTTGCGCAACGTTGTTGCCATCGCTA
CAGGCATCGTGGTGTCACGCTCGTCGTTTGGTATGGCTTCATTCAGCTCCGGTTCCCAACGATCAAGGCG
AGTTACATGATCCCCCATGTTGTGCAAAAAAGCGGTTAGCTCCTTCGGTCCTCCGATCGTTGTCAGAAGT
AAGTTGGCCGCAGTGTTATCACTCATGGTTATGGCAGCACTGCATAATTCTCTTACTGTCATGCCATCCG
TAAGATGCTTTTCTGTGACTGGTGAGTACTCAACCAAGTCATTCTGAGAATAGTGTATGCGGCGACCGAG
TTGCTCTTGCCCGGCGTCAATACGGGATAATACCGCGCCACATAGCAGAACTTTAAAAGTGCTCATCATT
GGAAAACGTTCTTCGGGGCGAAAACTCTCAAGGATCTTACCGCTGTTGAGATCCAGTTCGATGTAACCCA
CTCGTGCACCCAACTGATCTTCAGCATCTTTTACTTTCACCAGCGTTTCTGGGTGAGCAAAAACAGGAAG
GCAAAATGCCGCAAAAAAGGGAATAAGGGCGACACGGAAATGTTGAATACTCATATTCTTCCTTTTTCAA
TATTATTGAAGCATTTATCAGGGTTATTGTCTCATGAGCGGATACATATTTGAATGTATTTAGAAAAATA
AACAAATAGGGGTCAGTGTTACAACCAATTAACCAATTCTGAACATTATCGCGAGCCCATTTATACCTGA
ATATGGCTCATAACACCCCTTGCTCATGACCAAAATCCCTTAACGTGAGTTACGCGCGCGTCGTTCCACT
GAGCGTCAGACCCCGTAGAAAAGATCAAAGGATCTTCTTGAGATCCTTTTTTTCTGCGCGTAATCTGCTG
CTTGCAAACAAAAAAACCACCGCTACCAGCGGTGGTTTGTTTGCCGGATCAAGAGCTACCAACTCTTTTT
CCGAAGGTAACTGGCTTCAGCAGAGCGCAGATACCAAATACTGTTCTTCTAGTGTAGCCGTAGTTAGCCC
ACCACTTCAAGAACTCTGTAGCACCGCCTACATACCTCGCTCTGCTAATCCTGTTACCAGTGGCTGCTGC
CAGTGGCGATAAGTCGTGTCTTACCGGGTTGGACTCAAGACGATAGTTACCGGATAAGGCGCAGCGGTCG
GGCTGAACGGGGGGTTCGTGCACACAGCCCAGCTTGGAGCGAACGACCTACACCGAACTGAGATACCTAC
AGCGTGAGCTATGAGAAAGCGCCACGCTTCCCGAAGGGAGAAAGGCGGACAGGTATCCGGTAAGCGGCAG
GGTCGGAACAGGAGAGCGCACGAGGGAGCTTCCAGGGGGAAACGCCTGGTATCTTTATAGTCCTGTCGGG
TTTCGCCACCTCTGACTTGAGCGTCGATTTTTGTGATGCTCGTCAGGGGGGCGGAGCCTATGGAAAAACG
CCAGCAACGCGGCCTTTTTACGGTTCCTGGCCTTTTGCTGGCCTTTTGCTCACATGTTCTTTCCTGCGTT
ATCCCCTGATTCTGTGGATAACCGTATTACCGCCTTTGAGTGAGCTGATACCGCTCGCCGCAGCCGAACG
ACCGAGCGCAGCGAGTCAGTGAGCGAGGAAGCGGAAGGCGAGAGTAGGGAACTGCCAGGCATCAAACTAA
GCAGAAGGCCCCTGACGGATGGCCTTTTTGCGTTTCTACAAACTCTTTCTGTGTTGTAAAACGACGGCCA
GTCTTAAGCTCGGGCCCCCTGGGCGGTTCTGATAACGAGTAATCGTTAATCCGCAAATAACGTAAAAACC
CGCTTCGGCGGGTTTTTTTATGGGGGGAGTTTAGGGAAAGAGCATTTGTCAGAATATTTAAGGGCGCCTG
TCACTTTGCTTGATATATGAGAATTATTTAACCTTATAAATGAGAAAAAAGCAACGCACTTTAAATAAGA
TACGTTGCTTTTTCGATTGATGAACACCTATAATTAAACTATTCATCTATTATTTATGATTTTTTGTATA
TACAATATTTCTAGTTTGTTAAAGAGAATTAAGAAAATAAATCTCGAAAATAATAAAGGGAAAATCAGTT
TTTGATATCAAAATTATACATGTCAACGATAATACAAAATATAATACAAACTATAAGATGTTATCAGTAT
TTATTATCATTTAGAATAAATTTTGTGTCGCCCTTAATTGTGAGCGGATAACAATTACGAGCTTCATGCA
CAGTGGCGTTGACTCAATATTGGCCATTAGCCATATTATTCATTGGTTATATAGCATAAATCAATATTGG
CTATTGGCCATTGCATACGTTGTATCTATATCATAATATGTACATTTATATTGGCTCATGTCCAATATGA
CCGCCATGTT
Features (pLannotate 1.2.2; 21 found; start..end, strand, type, name):
     77..380     +  enhancer       CMV enhancer: human cytomegalovirus immediate early enhancer
    381..584     +  promoter       CMV promoter: human cytomegalovirus (CMV) immediate early promoter
    720..763     +  intron         CMV intron (fragment): modified intron A from human cytomegalovirus
    815..833     +  promoter       SP6 promoter: promoter for bacteriophage SP6 RNA polymerase
    837..874     +  CDS            IgH signal sequence (fragment): signal sequence from the mouse immunoglobulin heavy chain variable region
    962..2026    +  CDS            CD5 (fragment): CD5_HUMAN - Also known as LEU1. Experimental evidence at protein level: Swiss-Prot protein existence level 1. May act as a receptor in regulating T-cell proliferation. From Homo sapiens (Human).
   2042..2719    +  CDS            IGHG1 (fragment): IGHG1_HUMAN - Experimental evidence at protein level: Swiss-Prot protein existence level 1. Constant region of immunoglobulin heavy chains. Immunoglobulins, also known as antibodies, are membrane-bound or secreted glycoproteins produced by B lymphocytes. In the recognition phase of humoral immunity, the membrane-bound immunoglobulins serve as receptors which, upon binding of a specific antigen, trigger the clonal expansion and differentiation of B lymphocytes into immunoglobulins- secreting plasma cells. Secreted immunoglobulins mediate the effector phase of humoral immunity, which results in
   2934..3045    +  polyA_signal   bGH poly(A) signal: bovine growth hormone polyadenylation signal
   3046..3154    +  rep_origin     f1 ori (fragment): f1 bacteriophage origin of replication; arrow indicates direction of (+) strand synthesis
   3168..3497    +  promoter       SV40 promoter: SV40 enhancer and early promoter
   3545..3592    +  promoter       EM7 promoter: synthetic bacterial promoter&nbsp
   3611..4210    +  CDS            PuroR (fragment): puromycin N-acetyltransferase; pac from Streptomyces; confers resistance to puromycin
   4220..4345    +  CDS            ble (fragment): BLE_KLEPN - Experimental evidence at protein level: Swiss-Prot protein existence level 1. Binding protein with a strong affinity to the bleomycin family of antibiotics. Binds to CL990; an antimitotic-antibiotic compound. From Klebsiella pneumoniae.
   4340..4461    +  polyA_signal   SV40 poly(A) signal: SV40 polyadenylation signal
   4514..5374    -  CDS            AmpR: β-lactamase; bla; confers resistance to ampicillin, carbenicillin, and related antibiotics
   5377..5473    -  promoter       AmpR promoter (fragment): bla
   5503..5527    -  CDS            KanR (fragment): aminoglycoside phosphotransferase; aph(3')-Ia; confers resistance to kanamycin
   5638..6226    +  rep_origin     ori: high-copy-number ColE1/pMB1/pBR322/pUC origin of replication
   6451..6468    +  terminator     rrnB T2 terminator (fragment): transcription terminator T2 from the E. coli rrnB gene
   6493..6512    -  CDS            lacZα (fragment): LacZα fragment of β-galactosidase; lacZ fragment
   6968..6984    +  protein_bind   lac operator: The lac repressor binds to the lac operator to inhibit transcription in E. coli. This inhibition can be relieved by adding lactose or isopropyl-β-D-thiogalactopyranoside (IPTG). lac repressor encoded by lacI
