[The description below was written by a language model from this plasmid's Addgene catalogue record and pLannotate feature annotations shown in this document.]
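Description:
pD649-HAsp-CD5-Fc(DAPA)-AviTag-6xHis is a mammalian expression plasmid built on the pD649 backbone for producing the extracellular domain of human CD5 as a secreted, tagged fusion protein. It is maintained in E. coli as a high-copy plasmid through a ColE1/pUC-type origin and selected with ampicillin via the β-lactamase gene. A puromycin N-acetyltransferase cassette, driven by the SV40 early promoter (with a bacterial EM7 promoter) and ended by an SV40 poly(A) signal, could allow selection of transfected mammalian cells. The short f1 ori, ble, KanR, lacZα and lac operator hits in the annotation are fragments, most likely backbone remnants rather than functional parts.

Expression is driven by the CMV immediate-early enhancer and promoter, followed by a fragment of CMV intron A and an SP6 phage promoter, which can serve for in vitro transcription or as a sequencing primer site. The open reading frame begins with a secretion signal: the plasmid name indicates "HAsp", whereas the automated annotation matches this region to a fragment of a mouse immunoglobulin heavy-chain signal sequence. The CD5 ectodomain follows, cloned between preserved restriction sites. It is fused to a human IgG1 Fc region carrying the D265A and P329A (DAPA) substitutions, which are generally used to reduce Fc effector binding. According to the catalogue entry, an AviTag for site-specific biotinylation and a 6xHis tag for metal-affinity purification follow the Fc, although neither is annotated in the feature table. A bGH poly(A) signal terminates the transcript.

The plasmid belongs to a collection made for screening human cell-surface protein–protein interactions. The depositor notes that some members of the collection may carry an IS4-like transposase insertion upstream of the CMV promoter; none is annotated here.
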