Addgene plasmid #156793: pD649-HAsp-CD5-Fc(DAPA)-AviTag-6xHis
Purpose: Mammalian expression of cell-surface protein extracellular domain fused to Fc(DAPA)-Avi-6xHis. Protein is secreted from cells.
Depositing lab: Chris Garcia. Depositing organization: Stanford University. Publication: A Human IgSF Cell-Surface Interactome Reveals a Complex Network of Protein-Protein Interactions. Wojtowicz WM, Vielmetter J, Fernandes RA, Siepe DH, Eastman CL, Chisholm GB, Cox S, Klock H, Anderson PW, Rue SM, Miller JJ, Glaser SM, Bragstad ML, Vance J, Lam AW, Lesley SA, Zinn K, Garcia KC. Cell. 2020 Aug 20;182(4):1027-1043.e17. doi: 10.1016/j.cell.2020.07.025. PubMed 32822567.
Backbone
  Vector backbone: pD649
  Backbone size w/o insert (bp): 6106
  Vector type: Mammalian Expression
Growth in bacteria
  Bacterial resistance: Ampicillin, 100 μg/mL
  Growth temperature: 37°C
  Growth strain: DH5alpha
  Copy number: High Copy
Gene/Insert
  Gene/Insert name: CD5
  Species: H. sapiens (human)
  Insert size (bp): 1044
  Mutation: Fc region of human IgG contains D265A and P329A mutations (DAPA)
  Entrez Gene: CD5 (a.k.a. LEU1, T1)
  Promoter: CMV/SP6
  Tag / fusion protein: Fc(DAPA)-AviTag-6xHis (C terminal on backbone)
  Cloning method: Restriction Enzyme; 5′ cloning site GCGGCCGC (not destroyed); 3′ cloning site GGCGCGCC (not destroyed)
  Sequencing primers: 5′ ATTTAGGTGACACTATAG; 3′ CACGTACCAGTTGAACTTCACC
Resource information
  A portion of this plasmid was derived from a plasmid made by: synthesis by ThermoFisher
Terms and licenses: Academic/Nonprofit Terms; Industry Terms: Not Available to Industry
Depositor comments: Some plasmids in this collection may have an IS4-like element ISVsa5 family transposase upstream of the CMV promoter.
How to cite: pD649-HAsp-CD5-Fc(DAPA)-AviTag-6xHis was a gift from Chris Garcia (Addgene plasmid # 156793 ; http://n2t.net/addgene:156793 ; RRID:Addgene_156793)
