>Addgene plasmid #156793 | pD649-HAsp-CD5-Fc(DAPA)-AviTag-6xHis | depositor partial sequence | sequence record 302696 | insert (extracellular domain)
AGACTTTCTTGGTACGACCCCGATTTCCAGGCCAGACTGACCCGGTCCAATAGCAAGTGTCAGGGCCAGC
TGGAAGTGTACCTGAAGGACGGATGGCACATGGTCTGCAGCCAGAGCTGGGGCAGATCTAGCAAGCAGTG
GGAAGATCCTAGCCAGGCCAGCAAAGTGTGCCAGAGACTGAATTGCGGCGTGCCCCTGTCTCTGGGCCCT
TTCCTGGTCACATACACCCCTCAGAGCAGCATCATCTGCTACGGACAGCTGGGCAGCTTCAGCAACTGCA
GCCACAGCAGAAACGACATGTGCCACAGCCTGGGCCTGACCTGCCTGGAACCTCAGAAAACCACACCTCC
TACCACCAGACCTCCACCAACCACCACACCTGAGCCTACCGCTCCTCCTAGACTGCAGCTGGTTGCTCAA
TCTGGCGGACAGCATTGTGCCGGCGTGGTGGAATTCTACTCTGGCTCTCTCGGCGGCACCATCAGCTATG
AGGCCCAGGATAAGACCCAGGACCTGGAAAACTTCCTGTGCAACAACCTGCAGTGCGGCAGCTTCCTGAA
ACATCTGCCCGAGACAGAAGCCGGCAGAGCACAAGATCCTGGCGAGCCTAGAGAACACCAGCCTCTGCCT
ATCCAGTGGAAGATTCAGAACAGCAGCTGCACCAGCCTGGAACACTGCTTCAGAAAGATCAAGCCCCAGA
AAAGCGGCAGAGTGCTGGCTCTGCTGTGCAGCGGATTTCAGCCTAAGGTGCAGAGCAGACTCGTCGGCGG
AAGCAGCATCTGTGAAGGCACAGTGGAAGTTCGGCAGGGCGCTCAATGGGCCGCTCTGTGTGATTCTAGC
AGCGCCAGATCCAGCCTGAGATGGGAAGAAGTGTGCCGCGAGCAGCAGTGTGGCAGCGTGAACAGCTACA
GAGTCCTGGATGCCGGCGATCCTACAAGCAGAGGCCTGTTCTGCCCTCACCAGAAACTGAGCCAGTGCCA
CGAGCTGTGGGAGAGAAACAGCTACTGCAAGAAAGTGTTCGTGACCTGTCAGGACCCCAATCCT
